Addgene plasmid #167293: pLKO.1 puro_shDDX58_230212
Purpose: Lentiviral plKO.1 construct coding for a short-hairpin RNA targeting the human gene DDX58 (coding for RLR sensor RIG-I). Contains a puro resistance cassette.
Depositing lab: Agnel Sfeir. Depositing organization: NYU Grossman School of Medicine. Publication: Nuclear sensing of breaks in mitochondrial DNA enhances immune surveillance. Tigano M, Vargas DC, Tremblay-Belzile S, Fu Y, Sfeir A. Nature. 2021 Mar;591(7850):477-481. doi: 10.1038/s41586-021-03269-w. Epub 2021 Feb 24. PubMed 33627873.
Backbone
  Vector backbone: pLKO.1
  Backbone size w/o insert (bp): 7026
  Total vector size (bp): 7084
  Vector type: Mammalian Expression, Lentiviral
  Selectable markers: Puromycin
Growth in bacteria
  Bacterial resistance: Ampicillin, 100 μg/mL
  Growth temperature: 30°C
  Growth strain: NEB Stable
  Copy number: High Copy
Gene/Insert
  Gene/Insert name: shRNA hsDDX58 (alt name: RIG-I)
  gRNA/shRNA sequence: CCGGAGCACTTGTGGACGCTTTAAACTCGAGTTTAAAGCGTCCACAAGTGCTTTTTTG
  Species: H. sapiens (human)
  Entrez Gene: RIGI (a.k.a. DDX58, RIG-I, RIG1, RLR-1, SGMRT2)
Terms and licenses: Academic/Nonprofit Terms; Industry Terms: Not Available to Industry
Depositor comments: Please visit https://www.biorxiv.org/content/10.1101/2020.01.31.929075v1 for bioRxiv preprint.
How to cite: pLKO.1 puro_shDDX58_230212 was a gift from Agnel Sfeir (Addgene plasmid # 167293 ; http://n2t.net/addgene:167293 ; RRID:Addgene_167293)
