[The description below was written by a language model from this plasmid's Addgene catalogue record and pLannotate feature annotations shown in this document.]
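Description:
pLKO.1 puro_shDDX58_230212 is a 7,084 bp lentiviral shRNA vector built on the pLKO.1 backbone and designed to knock down human DDX58, the gene encoding the RIG-I-like receptor RIG-I (current symbol RIGI). In bacteria it is maintained as a high-copy plasmid through a ColE1/pUC-type origin and selected with ampicillin via the bla gene. An f1 origin and remnants of a lac cloning region (lac promoter/operator, lacZα and lacI fragments, flanking T3 and T7 promoters) are also annotated as backbone leftovers.

The transfer cassette has a third-generation layout. An RSV enhancer/promoter replaces the U3 region of a truncated HIV-1 5' LTR to drive genomic RNA production in packaging cells. It is followed by the Ψ packaging signal with a partial gag sequence, the Rev response element for Rev-dependent nuclear export, and a cPPT/CTS element that aids nuclear import of the reverse-transcribed genome. The 3' LTR carries a ΔU3 deletion, making the integrated provirus self-inactivating, and an SV40 poly(A) signal and SV40 origin lie downstream.

Between the LTRs, a human U6 RNA polymerase III promoter is positioned to transcribe the short hairpin. The feature table does not annotate the hairpin itself, but it fits the gap between U6 and the cPPT. A separate human PGK promoter expresses puromycin N-acetyltransferase, so transduced mammalian cells can be selected with puromycin.

The construct is intended for producing lentiviral particles that stably deplete RIG-I in human cells. The associated work concerns innate immune signalling triggered by breaks in mitochondrial DNA.
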