Features (pLannotate 1.2.2; 25 found; start..end, strand, type, name):
     10..28      +  promoter       T3 promoter: promoter for bacteriophage T3 RNA polymerase
     56..282     +  promoter       RSV promoter: Rous sarcoma virus enhancer/promoter
    283..463     +  LTR            5' LTR (truncated): truncated 5' long terminal repeat (LTR) from HIV-1
    510..635     +  misc_feature   HIV-1 Ψ: packaging signal of human immunodeficiency virus type 1
    619..982     +  CDS            HIV-1 gag (fragment): gag protein from human immunodeficiency virus 1; gag
   1128..1361    +  misc_feature   RRE: The Rev response element (RRE) of HIV-1 allows for Rev-dependent mRNA export from the nucleus to the cytoplasm.
   1738..1838    +  CDS            Rev (fragment): human immunodeficiency virus 1 (HIV-1) Rev protein; rev; enhances nuclear export of unspliced and incompletely spliced viral mRNAs
   1888..2128    +  promoter       U6 promoter: RNA polymerase III promoter for human U6 snRNA
   2233..2350    +  misc_feature   cPPT/CTS: central polypurine tract and central termination sequence of HIV-1
   2399..2909    +  promoter       hPGK promoter: human phosphoglycerate kinase 1 promoter
   2931..3530    +  CDS            PuroR: puromycin N-acetyltransferase; pac from Streptomyces alboniger; confers resistance to puromycin
   3573..3656    +  CDS            nef (fragment): NEF_HV1Z2 - Experimental evidence at protein level: Swiss-Prot protein existence level 1. Extracellular Nef protein targets CD4(+) T-lymphocytes for apoptosis by interacting with CXCR4 surface receptors. From Human immunodeficiency virus type 1 group M subtype D (isolate Z2/CDC-Z34) (HIV-1).
   3658..3891    +  LTR            3' LTR (ΔU3): self-inactivating 3' long terminal repeat (LTR) from HIV-1
   3963..4084    +  polyA_signal   SV40 poly(A) signal: SV40 polyadenylation signal
   4124..4259    +  rep_origin     SV40 ori: SV40 origin of replication
   4280..4298    -  promoter       T7 promoter: promoter for bacteriophage T7 RNA polymerase
   4306..4461    +  CDS            lacZα (fragment): LacZα fragment of β-galactosidase; lacZ fragment
   4466..4894    +  rep_origin     f1 ori (sequence partly withheld): f1 bacteriophage origin of replication; arrow indicates direction of (+) strand synthesis
   4947..5051    +  promoter       AmpR promoter: bla
   5052..5912    +  CDS            AmpR: β-lactamase; bla; confers resistance to ampicillin, carbenicillin, and related antibiotics
   6083..6671    +  rep_origin     ori: high-copy-number ColE1/pMB1/pBR322/pUC origin of replication
   6854..6946    +  CDS            lacI (fragment): lac repressor; lacI; The lac repressor binds to the lac operator to inhibit transcription in E. coli. This inhibition can be relieved by adding lactose or isopropyl-β-D-thiogalactopyranoside (IPTG).
   6959..6980    +  protein_bind   CAP binding site: CAP binding activates transcription in the presence of cAMP. E. coli catabolite activator protein
   6995..7025    +  promoter       lac promoter: promoter for the E. coli lac operon
   7033..7049    +  protein_bind   lac operator: The lac repressor binds to the lac operator to inhibit transcription in E. coli. This inhibition can be relieved by adding lactose or isopropyl-β-D-thiogalactopyranoside (IPTG). lac repressor encoded by lacI
>Addgene plasmid #167293 | pLKO.1 puro_shDDX58_230212 | addgene full sequence | sequence record 330944 | Addgene NGS Result
CAAGCGCGCAATTAACCCTCACTAAAGGGAACAAAAGCTGGAGCTGCAAGCTTAATGTAGTCTTATGCAA
TACTCTTGTAGTCTTGCAACATGGTAACGATGAGTTAGCAACATGCCTTACAAGGAGAGAAAAAGCACCG
TGCATGCCGATTGGTGGAAGTAAGGTGGTACGATCGTGCCTTATTAGGAAGGCAACAGACGGGTCTGACA
TGGATTGGACGAACCACTGAATTGCCGCATTGCAGAGATATTGTATTTAAGTGCCTAGCTCGATACATAA
ACGGGTCTCTCTGGTTAGACCAGATCTGAGCCTGGGAGCTCTCTGGCTAACTAGGGAACCCACTGCTTAA
GCCTCAATAAAGCTTGCCTTGAGTGCTTCAAGTAGTGTGTGCCCGTCTGTTGTGTGACTCTGGTAACTAG
AGATCCCTCAGACCCTTTTAGTCAGTGTGGAAAATCTCTAGCAGTGGCGCCCGAACAGGGACTTGAAAGC
GAAAGGGAAACCAGAGGAGCTCTCTCGACGCAGGACTCGGCTTGCTGAAGCGCGCACGGCAAGAGGCGAG
GGGCGGCGACTGGTGAGTACGCCAAAAATTTTGACTAGCGGAGGCTAGAAGGAGAGAGATGGGTGCGAGA
GCGTCAGTATTAAGCGGGGGAGAATTAGATCGCGATGGGAAAAAATTCGGTTAAGGCCAGGGGGAAAGAA
AAAATATAAATTAAAACATATAGTATGGGCAAGCAGGGAGCTAGAACGATTCGCAGTTAATCCTGGCCTG
TTAGAAACATCAGAAGGCTGTAGACAAATACTGGGACAGCTACAACCATCCCTTCAGACAGGATCAGAAG
AACTTAGATCATTATATAATACAGTAGCAACCCTCTATTGTGTGCATCAAAGGATAGAGATAAAAGACAC
CAAGGAAGCTTTAGACAAGATAGAGGAAGAGCAAAACAAAAGTAAGACCACCGCACAGCAAGCGGCCGCT
GATCTTCAGACCTGGAGGAGGAGATATGAGGGACAATTGGAGAAGTGAATTATATAAATATAAAGTAGTA
AAAATTGAACCATTAGGAGTAGCACCCACCAAGGCAAAGAGAAGAGTGGTGCAGAGAGAAAAAAGAGCAG
TGGGAATAGGAGCTTTGTTCCTTGGGTTCTTGGGAGCAGCAGGAAGCACTATGGGCGCAGCGTCAATGAC
GCTGACGGTACAGGCCAGACAATTATTGTCTGGTATAGTGCAGCAGCAGAACAATTTGCTGAGGGCTATT
GAGGCGCAACAGCATCTGTTGCAACTCACAGTCTGGGGCATCAAGCAGCTCCAGGCAAGAATCCTGGCTG
TGGAAAGATACCTAAAGGATCAACAGCTCCTGGGGATTTGGGGTTGCTCTGGAAAACTCATTTGCACCAC
TGCTGTGCCTTGGAATGCTAGTTGGAGTAATAAATCTCTGGAACAGATTTGGAATCACACGACCTGGATG
GAGTGGGACAGAGAAATTAACAATTACACAAGCTTAATACACTCCTTAATTGAAGAATCGCAAAACCAGC
AAGAAAAGAATGAACAAGAATTATTGGAATTAGATAAATGGGCAAGTTTGTGGAATTGGTTTAACATAAC
AAATTGGCTGTGGTATATAAAATTATTCATAATGATAGTAGGAGGCTTGGTAGGTTTAAGAATAGTTTTT
GCTGTACTTTCTATAGTGAATAGAGTTAGGCAGGGATATTCACCATTATCGTTTCAGACCCACCTCCCAA
CCCCGAGGGGACCCGACAGGCCCGAAGGAATAGAAGAAGAAGGTGGAGAGAGAGACAGAGACAGATCCAT
TCGATTAGTGAACGGATCTCGACGGTATCGATCACGAGACTAGCCTCGAGCGGCCGCCCCCTTCACCGAG
GGCCTATTTCCCATGATTCCTTCATATTTGCATATACGATACAAGGCTGTTAGAGAGATAATTGGAATTA
ATTTGACTGTAAACACAAAGATATTAGTACAAAATACGTGACGTAGAAAGTAATAATTTCTTGGGTAGTT
TGCAGTTTTAAAATTATGTTTTAAAATGGACTATCATATGCTTACCGTAACTTGAAAGTATTTCGATTTC
TTGGCTTTATATATCTTGTGGAAAGGACGAAACACCGGAGCACTTGTGGACGCTTTAAACTCGAGTTTAA
AGCGTCCACAAGTGCTTTTTTGAATTCTCGACCTCGAGACAAATGGCAGTATTCATCCACAATTTTAAAA
GAAAAGGGGGGATTGGGGGGTACAGTGCAGGGGAAAGAATAGTAGACATAATAGCAACAGACATACAAAC
TAAAGAATTACAAAAACAAATTACAAAAATTCAAAATTTTCGGGTTTATTACAGGGACAGCAGAGATCCA
CTTTGGCCGCGGCTCGAGGGGGTTGGGGTTGCGCCTTTTCCAAGGCAGCCCTGGGTTTGCGCAGGGACGC
GGCTGCTCTGGGCGTGGTTCCGGGAAACGCAGCGGCGCCGACCCTGGGTCTCGCACATTCTTCACGTCCG
TTCGCAGCGTCACCCGGATCTTCGCCGCTACCCTTGTGGGCCCCCCGGCGACGCTTCCTGCTCCGCCCCT
AAGTCGGGAAGGTTCCTTGCGGTTCGCGGCGTGCCGGACGTGACAAACGGAAGCCGCACGTCTCACTAGT
ACCCTCGCAGACGGACAGCGCCAGGGAGCAATGGCAGCGCGCCGACCGCGATGGGCTGTGGCCAATAGCG
GCTGCTCAGCAGGGCGCGCCGAGAGCAGCGGCCGGGAAGGGGCGGTGCGGGAGGCGGGGTGTGGGGCGGT
AGTGTGGGCCCTGTTCCTGCCCGCGCGGTGTTCCGCATTCTGCAAGCCTCCGGAGCGCACGTCGGCAGTC
GGCTCCCTCGTTGACCGAATCACCGACCTCTCTCCCCAGGGGGATCCACCGGAGCTTACCATGACCGAGT
ACAAGCCCACGGTGCGCCTCGCCACCCGCGACGACGTCCCCAGGGCCGTACGCACCCTCGCCGCCGCGTT
CGCCGACTACCCCGCCACGCGCCACACCGTCGATCCGGACCGCCACATCGAGCGGGTCACCGAGCTGCAA
GAACTCTTCCTCACGCGCGTCGGGCTCGACATCGGCAAGGTGTGGGTCGCGGACGACGGCGCCGCGGTGG
CGGTCTGGACCACGCCGGAGAGCGTCGAAGCGGGGGCGGTGTTCGCCGAGATCGGCCCGCGCATGGCCGA
GTTGAGCGGTTCCCGGCTGGCCGCGCAGCAACAGATGGAAGGCCTCCTGGCGCCGCACCGGCCCAAGGAG
CCCGCGTGGTTCCTGGCCACCGTCGGCGTCTCGCCCGACCACCAGGGCAAGGGTCTGGGCAGCGCCGTCG
TGCTCCCCGGAGTGGAGGCGGCCGAGCGCGCCGGGGTGCCCGCCTTCCTGGAGACCTCCGCGCCCCGCAA
CCTCCCCTTCTACGAGCGGCTCGGCTTCACCGTCACCGCCGACGTCGAGGTGCCCGAAGGACCGCGCACC
TGGTGCATGACCCGCAAGCCCGGTGCCTGACGCCCGCCCCACGACCCGCAGCGCCCGACCGAAAGGAGCG
CACGACCCCATGCATCGGTACCTTTAAGACCAATGACTTACAAGGCAGCTGTAGATCTTAGCCACTTTTT
AAAAGAAAAGGGGGGACTGGAAGGGCTAATTCACTCCCAACGAAGACAAGATCTGCTTTTTGCTTGTACT
GGGTCTCTCTGGTTAGACCAGATCTGAGCCTGGGAGCTCTCTGGCTAACTAGGGAACCCACTGCTTAAGC
CTCAATAAAGCTTGCCTTGAGTGCTTCAAGTAGTGTGTGCCCGTCTGTTGTGTGACTCTGGTAACTAGAG
ATCCCTCAGACCCTTTTAGTCAGTGTGGAAAATCTCTAGCAGTAGTAGTTCATGTCATCTTATTATTCAG
TATTTATAACTTGCAAAGAAATGAATATCAGAGAGTGAGAGGAACTTGTTTATTGCAGCTTATAATGGTT
ACAAATAAAGCAATAGCATCACAAATTTCACAAATAAAGCATTTTTTTCACTGCATTCTAGTTGTGGTTT
GTCCAAACTCATCAATGTATCTTATCATGTCTGGCTCTAGCTATCCCGCCCCTAACTCCGCCCATCCCGC
CCCTAACTCCGCCCAGTTCCGCCCATTCTCCGCCCCATGGCTGACTAATTTTTTTTATTTATGCAGAGGC
CGAGGCCGCCTCGGCCTCTGAGCTATTCCAGAAGTAGTGAGGAGGCTTTTTTGGAGGCCTAGGGACGTAC
CCAATTCGCCCTATAGTGAGTCGTATTACGCGCGCTCACTGGCCGTCGTTTTACAACGTCGTGACTGGGA
AAACCCTGGCGTTACCCAACTTAATCGCCTTGCAGCACATCCCCCTTTCGCCAGCTGGCGTAATAGCGAA
GAGGCCCGCACCGATCGCCCTTCCCAACAGTTGCGCAGCCTGAATGGCGAATGGG
[124 nt withheld, positions 4466-4589]
C
[91 nt withheld, positions 4591-4681]
A
[49 nt withheld, positions 4683-4731]
CCTTTGACGTTGGAGTCCACGTTCTTT
[37 nt withheld, positions 4759-4795]
ACCCTATCTCGGTCTATTCTTTTGATTTATAAGGGATTTTGCCGATTTCGGCCTATTGGTTAAAAAATGA
GCTGATTTAACAAAAATTTAACGCGAATTTTAACAAAATATTAACGCTTACAATTTAGGTGGCACTTTTC
GGGGAAATGTGCGCGGAACCCCTATTTGTTTATTTTTCTAAATACATTCAAATATGTATCCGCTCATGAG
ACAATAACCCTGATAAATGCTTCAATAATATTGAAAAAGGAAGAGTATGAGTATTCAACATTTCCGTGTC
GCCCTTATTCCCTTTTTTGCGGCATTTTGCCTTCCTGTTTTTGCTCACCCAGAAACGCTGGTGAAAGTAA
AAGATGCTGAAGATCAGTTGGGTGCACGAGTGGGTTACATCGAACTGGATCTCAACAGCGGTAAGATCCT
TGAGAGTTTTCGCCCCGAAGAACGTTTTCCAATGATGAGCACTTTTAAAGTTCTGCTATGTGGCGCGGTA
TTATCCCGTATTGACGCCGGGCAAGAGCAACTCGGTCGCCGCATACACTATTCTCAGAATGACTTGGTTG
AGTACTCACCAGTCACAGAAAAGCATCTTACGGATGGCATGACAGTAAGAGAATTATGCAGTGCTGCCAT
AACCATGAGTGATAACACTGCGGCCAACTTACTTCTGACAACGATCGGAGGACCGAAGGAGCTAACCGCT
TTTTTGCACAACATGGGGGATCATGTAACTCGCCTTGATCGTTGGGAACCGGAGCTGAATGAAGCCATAC
CAAACGACGAGCGTGACACCACGATGCCTGTAGCAATGGCAACAACGTTGCGCAAACTATTAACTGGCGA
ACTACTTACTCTAGCTTCCCGGCAACAATTAATAGACTGGATGGAGGCGGATAAAGTTGCAGGACCACTT
CTGCGCTCGGCCCTTCCGGCTGGCTGGTTTATTGCTGATAAATCTGGAGCCGGTGAGCGTGGGTCTCGCG
GTATCATTGCAGCACTGGGGCCAGATGGTAAGCCCTCCCGTATCGTAGTTATCTACACGACGGGGAGTCA
GGCAACTATGGATGAACGAAATAGACAGATCGCTGAGATAGGTGCCTCACTGATTAAGCATTGGTAACTG
TCAGACCAAGTTTACTCATATATACTTTAGATTGATTTAAAACTTCATTTTTAATTTAAAAGGATCTAGG
TGAAGATCCTTTTTGATAATCTCATGACCAAAATCCCTTAACGTGAGTTTTCGTTCCACTGAGCGTCAGA
CCCCGTAGAAAAGATCAAAGGATCTTCTTGAGATCCTTTTTTTCTGCGCGTAATCTGCTGCTTGCAAACA
AAAAAACCACCGCTACCAGCGGTGGTTTGTTTGCCGGATCAAGAGCTACCAACTCTTTTTCCGAAGGTAA
CTGGCTTCAGCAGAGCGCAGATACCAAATACTGTTCTTCTAGTGTAGCCGTAGTTAGGCCACCACTTCAA
GAACTCTGTAGCACCGCCTACATACCTCGCTCTGCTAATCCTGTTACCAGTGGCTGCTGCCAGTGGCGAT
AAGTCGTGTCTTACCGGGTTGGACTCAAGACGATAGTTACCGGATAAGGCGCAGCGGTCGGGCTGAACGG
GGGGTTCGTGCACACAGCCCAGCTTGGAGCGAACGACCTACACCGAACTGAGATACCTACAGCGTGAGCT
ATGAGAAAGCGCCACGCTTCCCGAAGGGAGAAAGGCGGACAGGTATCCGGTAAGCGGCAGGGTCGGAACA
GGAGAGCGCACGAGGGAGCTTCCAGGGGGAAACGCCTGGTATCTTTATAGTCCTGTCGGGTTTCGCCACC
TCTGACTTGAGCGTCGATTTTTGTGATGCTCGTCAGGGGGGCGGAGCCTATGGAAAAACGCCAGCAACGC
GGCCTTTTTACGGTTCCTGGCCTTTTGCTGGCCTTTTGCTCACATGTTCTTTCCTGCGTTATCCCCTGAT
TCTGTGGATAACCGTATTACCGCCTTTGAGTGAGCTGATACCGCTCGCCGCAGCCGAACGACCGAGCGCA
GCGAGTCAGTGAGCGAGGAAGCGGAAGAGCGCCCAATACGCAAACCGCCTCTCCCCGCGCGTTGGCCGAT
TCATTAATGCAGCTGGCACGACAGGTTTCCCGACTGGAAAGCGGGCAGTGAGCGCAACGCAATTAATGTG
AGTTAGCTCACTCATTAGGCACCCCAGGCTTTACACTTTATGCTTCCGGCTCGTATGTTGTGTGGAATTG
TGAGCGGATAACAATTTCACACAGGAAACAGCTATGACCATGATTACGC
