>Addgene plasmid #167293 | pLKO.1 puro_shDDX58_230212 | depositor partial sequence | sequence record 324927 | U6 Fwd, shRNA sequence covered
NNNNNNNNNNNATTTNNGNNTTTATATATCTTGTGGAAGGACGAAACACCGGAGCACTTGTGGACGCTTT
AAACTNNNGNTTAAAGCGTCCACAAGTGCTTTTTTGAATTCTCGACCTCGAGACAAATGGCAGTATTCAT
CCACAATTTTAAAAGAAAAGGGGGGATTGGGGGGTACAGTGCAGGGGAAAGAATAGTAGACATAATAGCA
ACAGACATACAAACTAAAGAATTACAAAAACAAATTACAAAAATTCAAAATTTTCGGGTTTATTACAGGG
ACAGCAGAGATCCACTTTGGCCGCGGCTCGAGGGGGTTGGGGTTGCGCCTTTTCCAAGGCAGCCCTGGGT
TTGCGCAGGGACGCGGCTGCTCTGGGCGTGGTTCCGGGAAACGCAGCGGCGCCGACCCTGGGTCTCGCAC
ATTCTTCACGTCCGTTCGCAGCGTCACCCGGATCTTCGCCGCTACCCTTGTGGGCCCCCCGGCGACGCTT
CCTGCTCCGCCCCTAAGTCGGGAAGGTTCCTTGCGGTTCGCGGCGTGCCGGACGTGACAAACGGAAGCCG
CACGTCTCACTAGTACCCTCGCAGACGGACAGCGCCAGGGAGCAATGGCAGCGCGCCGACCGCGATGGGC
TGTGGCCAATAGCGGCTGCTCAGCAGGGCGCGCCGAGAGCAGCGGCCGGGAAGGGGCGGTGCGGGAGGCG
GGGTGTGGGGCGGTAGTGTGGGCCCTGTTCCTGCCCGCGCGGTGTTCCGCATTCTGCAAGCCTCCGGAGC
GCACGTCGGCAGTCGGCTCCCTCGTTGACCGAATCACCGACCTCTCTCCCCAGGGGGATCCACCGGAGCT
TACCATGACCGAGTACAAGCCCACGGTGCGCCTCGCCACCCGCGACGACGTCCCCAGGGCCGTACGCACC
CTCGCCGCCGCGTTCGNCGACTACCCCGCCACGCGCCACACCGTCGATCCGGACCGCNCATCGAGCGGGT
CACCGAGCTGCAAGAACTCTTCNCACGNNCGTCGGGCTCGACNTCGGNAAGGTNNNNGNNGNGGNNNNNG
NCNN
